>Addgene plasmid #55161 | mCherry-WASF2-N | addgene partial sequence | sequence record 106261 | CMV-F 5'-CGCAAATGGGCGGTAGGCGTG-3'
GCGAGCTGGTTTGTGAACCGTCAGATCCGCTAGCGCCACCATGCCGTTAGTAACCAGGAACATCGAGCCA
AGGCACCTGTGCCGTCAGACGTTGCCTAGCGATACAAGCGAGCTGGAATGCAGGACCAACATCACCCTGG
CAAATGTCATCCGACAGCTGGGCAGCCTGAGTAAGTATGCAGAGGACATTTTCGGAGAGATTTGTACTCA
GGCAAGTGCCTTTGCCTCCCGAGTAAACTCCCTTGCTGAGCGGGTTGACCGAGTACAAGTTAAAGTCACT
CAGCTGGATCCCAAGGAAGAAGAAGTGTCACTACAAGGAATCAACACTCGGAAGGCCTTCAGAAGTTCTA
CCACCCAAGACCAGAAGCTCTTTGACAGGAACTCTCTCCCGGTGCCCGTCTTAGAGACCTATAACAGCTG
TGACGCTCCTCCCCCTCTTAACAATCTCAGTCCTTACAGGGACGATGGAAAAGAGGCACTCAAATTCTAC
ACCAACCCCTCATACTTCTTTGATCTTTGGAAGGAGAAGATGCTGCAGGACACCAAGGATATCATGAAAG
AGAAGAGAAAGCATAGGAAAGAAAAGAAAGATAATCCAAATAGAGGGAATGTGAACCCACGTAAAATCAA
GACACGCAAGGAAGAGTGGGAGAAGATGAAAATGGGACAAGAATTTGTAGAGTCCAAGGAGAGGCTGGGG
CCTTCTGGGTATTCGTCCACCTTGGTGTACCAGAATGGCAGCATTGGCTCTGTTGAAAATGTGGATGCGG
CCAGCTACCCACCACCACCACAGTCGGACTCTGCCTCCTCACCTTCCCCTTCATTCTCTGAAGACAACTT
GCCTCCCCCGCCAGCAGAAT
