[The description below was written by a language model from this plasmid's Addgene catalogue record.]
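Description:
mCherry-WASF2-N is a mammalian expression plasmid built on the mCherry-N1 backbone (about 4.75 kb without the insert). It produces mouse WASF2, also known as WAVE2, fused to the red fluorescent protein mCherry. The WASF2 coding sequence sits upstream of mCherry, so the fluorescent protein is attached to the C terminus of WASF2, as is usual for N1-type fusion vectors. Expression is driven by the CMV promoter, a strong constitutive promoter in most mammalian cell lines. The use of an SV40 polyA reverse sequencing primer suggests that the transcript ends at an SV40 polyadenylation signal downstream of the fusion. The record lists the cloning method as unknown, and it does not describe any linker between WASF2 and mCherry.

The plasmid is maintained in E. coli as a high-copy plasmid under kanamycin selection. It also carries a neomycin resistance marker, so transfected mammalian cells can be selected with G418 to obtain stable lines. No feature table was provided, so the origin of replication and other backbone elements cannot be confirmed from the record.

WASF2 belongs to the WASP/WAVE family of proteins, which promote Arp2/3-dependent actin nucleation, and the record accordingly annotates the fusion as a cytoskeleton localization marker. The construct is intended for fluorescence imaging of WASF2 distribution and actin-associated structures in transfected cells, using mCherry's excitation maximum near 587 nm and emission maximum near 610 nm. These wavelengths make it suitable for pairing with green or cyan fluorescent reporters in multicolour experiments.
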