Addgene plasmid #55161: mCherry-WASF2-N
Purpose: Localization: Cytoskeleton, Excitation: 587, Emission: 610
Depositing lab: Michael Davidson. Depositing organization: Florida State University, Tallahassee.
Backbone
  Vector backbone: mCherry-N1
  Backbone size w/o insert (bp): 4750
  Vector type: Mammalian Expression
  Selectable markers: Neomycin (select with G418)
Growth in bacteria
  Bacterial resistance: Kanamycin, 50 μg/mL
  Growth temperature: 37°C
  Growth strain: DH5alpha
  Copy number: High Copy
Gene/Insert
  Gene/Insert name: WASF2 (alt name: NM_153423.6)
  Species: M. musculus (mouse)
  Promoter: CMV
  Tag / fusion protein: mCherry (C terminal on backbone)
  Cloning method: Unknown
  Sequencing primers: 5′ CMV-F; 3′ SV40pA-R
Terms and licenses: Academic/Nonprofit Terms; Industry Terms: Not Available to Industry
Depositor comments: . Excitation = 587; Emission = 610
How to cite: mCherry-WASF2-N was a gift from Michael Davidson (Addgene plasmid # 55161 ; http://n2t.net/addgene:55161 ; RRID:Addgene_55161)
